Addgene plasmid #228290: pMT950
Purpose: 2,4-Diacetylphloroglucinol (DAPG)-regulatable EGFP expression
Depositing lab: Jun Ishii. Depositing organization: Kobe University. Publication: Designing strong inducible synthetic promoters in yeasts. Tominaga M, Shima Y, Nozaki K, Ito Y, Someda M, Shoya Y, Hashii N, Obata C, Matsumoto-Kitano M, Suematsu K, Matsukawa T, Hosoya K, Hashiba N, Kondo A, Ishii J. Nat Commun. 2024 Dec 19;15(1):10653. doi: 10.1038/s41467-024-54865-z. PubMed 39702268.
Backbone
  Vector backbone: pUC19
  Vector type: Yeast Expression, Synthetic Biology
  Selectable markers: Neomycin (select with G418)
Growth in bacteria
  Bacterial resistance: Ampicillin, 100 μg/mL
  Growth temperature: 37°C
  Growth strain: DH5alpha
  Copy number: High Copy
Gene/Insert
  Gene/Insert name: EGFP
  Species: Synthetic; Aequorea victoria
  Promoter: 2,4-Diacetylphloroglucinol-regulatable synthetic promoter (KpPhl1.1)
  Cloning method: Ligation Independent Cloning
Terms and licenses: Academic/Nonprofit Terms; Industry Terms: Not Available to Industry
How to cite: pMT950 was a gift from Jun Ishii (Addgene plasmid # 228290 ; http://n2t.net/addgene:228290 ; RRID:Addgene_228290)
