[The description below was written by a language model from this plasmid's Addgene catalogue record and pLannotate feature annotations shown in this document.]
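Description:
pMT950 is a 6.65 kb yeast expression and synthetic biology plasmid built on a pUC19 backbone. It carries EGFP under a synthetic promoter that responds to 2,4-diacetylphloroglucinol (DAPG). In E. coli it is maintained through the high-copy ColE1/pUC origin and selected with ampicillin via the bla gene and its native promoter. Remnants of the pUC lac region (CAP site, lac promoter and operator, lacZα and MCS fragments) flank the inserted cassettes. Several very short annotated matches (ADH1 promoter, Tn7L, lacI, bom, rop fragments) look like backbone remnants or incidental hits rather than functional parts.

The payload is the EGFP coding sequence driven by the promoter the record names KpPhl1.1. The feature table detects only a roughly 200 bp AOX1 promoter fragment immediately upstream of EGFP, which suggests that the synthetic promoter includes AOX1-derived core sequence, though its DAPG-responsive operator elements are not annotated. Transcription ends at the Pichia pastoris (Komagataella phaffii) AOX1 terminator, preceded by a short piece of AOX1 coding sequence. A neo (nptII) gene in the opposite orientation provides G418 selection in yeast, but its promoter and terminator are not annotated. A region of about 950 bp with similarity to ARG4 sits upstream of the reporter. No yeast replication origin is detected, so this region may serve as a homology arm for chromosomal integration, although the record does not say so.

No DAPG-responsive regulator (such as a PhlF-type repressor) is annotated on this plasmid, so it would presumably have to be supplied separately. The AOX1 parts and the promoter name point to K. phaffii as the host, though the record does not name one. The construct serves as a fluorescent reporter for measuring the strength and inducibility of a DAPG-regulated synthetic yeast promoter.
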