Features (pLannotate 1.2.2; 19 found; start..end, strand, type, name):
     96..200     +  promoter       AmpR promoter: bla
    201..1061    +  CDS            AmpR: β-lactamase; bla; confers resistance to ampicillin, carbenicillin, and related antibiotics
   1232..1820    +  rep_origin     ori: high-copy-number ColE1/pMB1/pBR322/pUC origin of replication
   2003..2095    +  CDS            lacI (fragment): lac repressor; lacI; The lac repressor binds to the lac operator to inhibit transcription in E. coli. This inhibition can be relieved by adding lactose or isopropyl-β-D-thiogalactopyranoside (IPTG).
   2108..2129    +  protein_bind   CAP binding site: CAP binding activates transcription in the presence of cAMP. E. coli catabolite activator protein
   2144..2174    +  promoter       lac promoter: promoter for the E. coli lac operon
   2182..2198    +  protein_bind   lac operator: The lac repressor binds to the lac operator to inhibit transcription in E. coli. This inhibition can be relieved by adding lactose or isopropyl-β-D-thiogalactopyranoside (IPTG). lac repressor encoded by lacI
   2253..3206    +  CDS            ARG4 (fragment): ARLY_YEAST - Experimental evidence at protein level: Swiss-Prot protein existence level 1. From Saccharomyces cerevisiae (strain ATCC 204508 / S288c) (Baker's yeast).
   3216..3239    -  misc_feature   MCS (fragment): pUC18/19 multiple cloning site
   3279..3476    +  promoter       AOX1 promoter (fragment): Pichia pastoris AOX1; inducible promoter, regulated by methanol
   3483..4199    +  CDS            EGFP: EGFP is a basic (constitutively fluorescent) green fluorescent protein published in 1996, derived from Aequorea victoria. It is reported to be a rapidly-maturing weak dimer with moderate acid sensitivity.
   4208..4273    +  CDS            AOX1 (fragment): ALOX1_KOMPC - Experimental evidence at protein level: Swiss-Prot protein existence level 1. Major isoform of alcohol oxidase, which catalyzes the oxidation of methanol to formaldehyde and hydrogen peroxide, the first step in the methanol utilization pathway of methylotrophic yeasts. From Komagataella phaffii (strain ATCC 76273 / CBS 7435 / CECT 11047 / NRRL Y-11430 / Wegner 21-1) (Yeast) (Pichia pastoris).
   4277..4523    +  terminator     AOX1 terminator: Pichia pastoris AOX1; transcription terminator for AOX1
   4564..4581    -  promoter       ADH1 promoter (fragment): S. cerevisiae ADH1; promoter for alcohol dehydrogenase 1
   4642..4658    +  mobile_element Tn7L (fragment): mini-Tn7 element (left end of the Tn7 transposon) Tn7
   5175..5966    -  CDS            neo: KKA2_KLEPN - Also known as kan, nptII. Experimental evidence at protein level: Swiss-Prot protein existence level 1. Resistance to kanamycin, neomycin, paromomycin, ribostamycin, butirosin and gentamicin B. From Klebsiella pneumoniae.
   6255..6412    +  CDS            lacZα (fragment): LacZα fragment of β-galactosidase; lacZ fragment
   6418..6517    -  misc_feature   bom (fragment): basis of mobility region from pBR322
   6619..1       -  CDS            rop (fragment) (across the origin): Rop protein, which maintains plasmids at low copy number; rop
>Addgene plasmid #228290 | pMT950 | addgene full sequence | sequence record 457112 | Addgene NGS Result
GACGAAAGGGCCTCGTGATACGCCTATTTTTATAGGTTAATGTCATGATAATAATGGTTTCTTAGACGTC
AGGTGGCACTTTTCGGGGAAATGTGCGCGGAACCCCTATTTGTTTATTTTTCTAAATACATTCAAATATG
TATCCGCTCATGAGACAATAACCCTGATAAATGCTTCAATAATATTGAAAAAGGAAGAGTATGAGTATTC
AACATTTCCGTGTCGCCCTTATTCCCTTTTTTGCGGCATTTTGCCTTCCTGTTTTTGCTCACCCAGAAAC
GCTGGTGAAAGTAAAAGATGCTGAAGATCAGTTGGGTGCACGAGTGGGTTACATCGAACTGGATCTCAAC
AGCGGTAAGATCCTTGAGAGTTTTCGCCCCGAAGAACGTTTTCCAATGATGAGCACTTTTAAAGTTCTGC
TATGTGGCGCGGTATTATCCCGTATTGACGCCGGGCAAGAGCAACTCGGTCGCCGCATACACTATTCTCA
GAATGACTTGGTTGAGTACTCACCAGTCACAGAAAAGCATCTTACGGATGGCATGACAGTAAGAGAATTA
TGCAGTGCTGCCATAACCATGAGTGATAACACTGCGGCCAACTTACTTCTGACAACGATCGGAGGACCGA
AGGAGCTAACCGCTTTTTTGCACAACATGGGGGATCATGTAACTCGCCTTGATCGTTGGGAACCGGAGCT
GAATGAAGCCATACCAAACGACGAGCGTGACACCACGATGCCTGTAGCAATGGCAACAACGTTGCGCAAA
CTATTAACTGGCGAACTACTTACTCTAGCTTCCCGGCAACAATTAATAGACTGGATGGAGGCGGATAAAG
TTGCAGGACCACTTCTGCGCTCGGCCCTTCCGGCTGGCTGGTTTATTGCTGATAAATCTGGAGCCGGTGA
GCGTGGGTCTCGCGGTATCATTGCAGCACTGGGGCCAGATGGTAAGCCCTCCCGTATCGTAGTTATCTAC
ACGACGGGGAGTCAGGCAACTATGGATGAACGAAATAGACAGATCGCTGAGATAGGTGCCTCACTGATTA
AGCATTGGTAACTGTCAGACCAAGTTTACTCATATATACTTTAGATTGATTTAAAACTTCATTTTTAATT
TAAAAGGATCTAGGTGAAGATCCTTTTTGATAATCTCATGACCAAAATCCCTTAACGTGAGTTTTCGTTC
CACTGAGCGTCAGACCCCGTAGAAAAGATCAAAGGATCTTCTTGAGATCCTTTTTTTCTGCGCGTAATCT
GCTGCTTGCAAACAAAAAAACCACCGCTACCAGCGGTGGTTTGTTTGCCGGATCAAGAGCTACCAACTCT
TTTTCCGAAGGTAACTGGCTTCAGCAGAGCGCAGATACCAAATACTGTTCTTCTAGTGTAGCCGTAGTTA
GGCCACCACTTCAAGAACTCTGTAGCACCGCCTACATACCTCGCTCTGCTAATCCTGTTACCAGTGGCTG
CTGCCAGTGGCGATAAGTCGTGTCTTACCGGGTTGGACTCAAGACGATAGTTACCGGATAAGGCGCAGCG
GTCGGGCTGAACGGGGGGTTCGTGCACACAGCCCAGCTTGGAGCGAACGACCTACACCGAACTGAGATAC
CTACAGCGTGAGCTATGAGAAAGCGCCACGCTTCCCGAAGGGAGAAAGGCGGACAGGTATCCGGTAAGCG
GCAGGGTCGGAACAGGAGAGCGCACGAGGGAGCTTCCAGGGGGAAACGCCTGGTATCTTTATAGTCCTGT
CGGGTTTCGCCACCTCTGACTTGAGCGTCGATTTTTGTGATGCTCGTCAGGGGGGCGGAGCCTATGGAAA
AACGCCAGCAACGCGGCCTTTTTACGGTTCCTGGCCTTTTGCTGGCCTTTTGCTCACATGTTCTTTCCTG
CGTTATCCCCTGATTCTGTGGATAACCGTATTACCGCCTTTGAGTGAGCTGATACCGCTCGCCGCAGCCG
AACGACCGAGCGCAGCGAGTCAGTGAGCGAGGAAGCGGAAGAGCGCCCAATACGCAAACCGCCTCTCCCC
GCGCGTTGGCCGATTCATTAATGCAGCTGGCACGACAGGTTTCCCGACTGGAAAGCGGGCAGTGAGCGCA
ACGCAATTAATGTGAGTTAGCTCACTCATTAGGCACCCCAGGCTTTACACTTTATGCTTCCGGCTCGTAT
GTTGTGTGGAATTGTGAGCGGATAACAATTTCACACAGGAAACAGCTATGACCATGATTACGCCAAGCTT
GCGGCCGCGGATCTCATCAAGAGAGCTGAACAGGAAATAGACGTCTTGATGCCCGGTTATACTCACTTGC
AAAGAGCTCAACCAATCAGATGGTCTCACTGGTTGAGCATGTATGCTACCTATTTCACTGAAGATTATGA
GAGACTGAATCAAATCGTTAAAAGGTTGAACAAATCCCCATTGGGAGCTGGAGCTTTGGCTGGTCATCCT
TATGGAATTGATCGTGAATACATTGCTGAGAGATTAGGGTTTGATTCTGTTATTGGTAATTCTTTGGCCG
CTGTTTCAGACAGAGATTTTGTAGTCGAAACCATGTTCTGGTCTTCGTTGTTTATGAATCATATTTCTCG
ATTCTCAGAAGATTTGATCATTTACTCCACTGGAGAGTTTGGATTTATCAAGTTGGCAGATGCTTATTCT
ACTGGATCTTCTCTGATGCCTCAAAAAAAAAACCCAGACTCTTTGGAGTTATTGAGGGGTAAATCTGGTA
GATGTTTTGGGGCCTTGGCTGGTTTCCTCATGTCTATTAAGTCCATTCCGTCAACCTATAACAAAGATAT
GCAAGAGGATAAGGAGCCTTTATTTGATACTCTAATCACTGTAGAGCACTCGATTTTGATAGCATCCGGT
GTAGTTTCTACCTTGAACATTGATGCCGAACGAATGAAGAATGCTCTAACTATGGATATGCTGGCTACAG
ATCTTGCCGACTATTTAGTTAGAAGGGGAGTTCCATTCAGAGAAACTCACCACATTTCTGGTGAATGTGT
CAGACAAGCCGAGGAGTTGAACCTTTCTGGTATTGATCAGTTGTCCCTCGAACAATTGAAATCCATTGAC
TCCCGTTTTGAGGCTGATGTGGCTTCAACGTTTGACTTTGAAGCCAGTGTTGAAAAAAGAACTGCCACCG
GAGGAACTTCTAAGACTGCTGTTTTAAAGCAATTGGATGCACTGAATGAAAAGCTAGAGTCTTGACTGCA
GGTCGACTCTAGAGGATCCTATGTATGATACGAAACGTACCGTATCGTTAAGGTAGCGTCAAAATTTAAC
TGTTCTAACCCCTACTTGACAGCAATATATAAACAGAAGGAAGCTGCCCTGTCTTAAACCTTTTTTTTTA
TCATCATTATTAGCTTACTTTCATAATTGCGACTGGTTCCAATTGACAAGCTTTTGATTTTAACGACTTT
TAACGACAACTTGAGAAGATCAAAAAACAACTAATTATTCGAAACGACTAGTATGGTTTCTAAGGGTGAA
GAGTTGTTCACTGGTGTTGTTCCAATCTTGGTTGAGTTGGACGGTGACGTTAACGGACACAAGTTCTCTG
TTTCTGGTGAAGGTGAGGGTGACGCTACTTACGGAAAGTTGACTTTGAAGTTCATCTGTACTACTGGTAA
GTTGCCAGTTCCATGGCCAACTTTGGTTACTACTTTGACTTACGGTGTTCAGTGTTTCTCCAGATACCCA
GACCACATGAAGCAGCACGATTTCTTCAAGTCTGCTATGCCAGAGGGTTACGTTCAAGAGAGAACTATCT
TCTTCAAGGACGACGGTAACTACAAGACTAGAGCTGAGGTTAAGTTCGAGGGTGACACATTGGTTAACAG
AATCGAGTTGAAGGGTATCGACTTCAAAGAGGACGGAAACATCTTGGGTCACAAGTTGGAGTACAACTAC
AACTCCCACAACGTTTACATCATGGCTGACAAGCAGAAGAACGGTATCAAGGTTAACTTCAAGATCAGAC
ACAACATCGAGGACGGTTCCGTTCAATTGGCTGACCACTACCAACAGAACACTCCAATTGGTGACGGTCC
AGTTTTGTTGCCAGACAACCACTACTTGTCCACTCAATCCGCTTTGTCCAAGGACCCAAACGAGAAGAGA
GATCACATGGTTTTGTTGGAGTTCGTTACTGCTGCTGGTATCACTTTGGGTATGGACGAGTTGTACAAGT
AACTCGAGCCTTAGACATGACTGTTCCTCAGTTCAAGTTGGGCACTTACGAGAAGACCGGTCTTGCTAGA
TTCTAATCAAGAGGATGTCAGAATGCCATTTGCCTGAGAGATGCAGGCTTCATTTTTGATACTTTTTTAT
TTGTAACCTATATAGTATAGGATTTTTTTTGTCATTTTGTTTCTTCTCGTACGAGCTTGCTCCTGATCAG
CCTATCTCGCAGCTGATGAATATCTTGTGGTAGGGGTTTGGGAAAATCATTCGAGTTTGATGTTTTTCTT
GGTATTTCCCACTCCTCTTCAGAGTACAGAAGATTAAGTGAGACGTTCGTTTGTGCAAGCTTAGATCTTC
TAGAGACAATAAGAAGAAAAAAAAAGAAAAGCGGTGGGGGAGGGATTATTAAATAAGGATTATGTAACCC
CAGGGTACCGTTCTATACATATTTAAGGATTATTTAGGACAATCGATGAAATCGGCATCAAACTGGATGG
GAGTATAGTGTCCGGATAATCGGATAAATCATCTTGCGAGGAGCCGCTTGGTTGGTTGGTGAGAGGAGTG
AAATATGTGTCTCCTCACCCAAGAATCGCGATATCAGCACCCTGTGGGGGACACTATTGGCCTCCCTCCC
AAACCTTCGATGTGGTAGTGCTTTATTATATTGATTACATTGATTACATAGCTAAACCCTGCCTGGTTGC
AAGTTGAGCTCCGAATTCCAATATTAGTAAAATGCCTGCAAGATAACCTCGGTATGGCGTCCGACCCCGC
TTAATTATTTTAACTCCTTTCCAACGAGGACTTCGTAATTTTTGATTAGGGAGTTGAGAAACGGGGGGTC
TTGATACCTCCTCGATTTCAGATCCCACCCCCTCTCAGTCCCAAGTGGGACCCCCCTCGGCCGTGAAATG
CGCGCACTTTAGTTTTTTTCGCATGTAAACGCCGGTGTCCGTCATCTAGAGAATTCCCCGCTCAGAAGAA
CTCGTCAAGAAGGCGATAGAAGGCGATGCGCTGCGAATCGGGAGCGGCGATACCGTAAAGCACGAGGAAG
CGGTCAGCCCATTCGCCGCCAAGCTCTTCAGCAATATCACGGGTAGCCAACGCTATGTCCTGATAGCGGT
CCGCCACACCCAGCCGGCCACAGTCGATGAATCCAGAAAAGCGGCCATTTTCCACCATGATATTCGGCAA
GCAGGCATCGCCATGGGTCACGACGAGATCCTCGCCGTCGGGCATGCGCGCCTTGAGCCTGGCGAACAGT
TCGGCTGGCGCGAGCCCCTGATGCTCTTCGTCCAGATCATCCTGATCGACAAGACCGGCTTCCATCCGAG
TACGTGCTCGCTCGATGCGATGTTTCGCTTGGTGGTCGAATGGGCAGGTAGCCGGATCAAGCGTATGCAG
CCGCCGCATTGCATCAGCCATGATGGATACTTTCTCGGCAGGAGCAAGGTGAGATGACAGGAGATCCTGC
CCCGGCACTTCGCCCAATAGCAGCCAGTCCCTTCCCGCTTCAGTGACAACGTCGAGCACAGCTGCGCAAG
GAACGCCCGTCGTGGCCAGCCACGATAGCCGCGCTGCCTCGTCCTGCAGTTCATTCAGGGCACCGGACAG
GTCGGTCTTGACAAAAAGAACCGGGCGCCCCTGCGCTGACAGCCGGAACACGGCGGCATCAGAGCAGCCG
ATTGTCTGTTGTGCCCAGTCATAGCCGAATAGCCTCTCCACCCAAGCGGCCGGAGAACCTGCGTGCAATC
CATCTTGTTCAATCATATGGTTTCTATATTATCTTTGTACTAAAGAGCAATTGATAATGTGCGAGAAAAA
CTGGTCCTTATATACCGTTTGCAGCACTCCCTCCCGAACTTTACGAAAAGTCGTGCGCCACCTGATTTTC
ATCACGCCAAAAACCTACACGTATGACTACTCCGGGCCAGTGTTCACCACGAGCTATATAGTGTTAATTA
ATTACCTTATTGGTTAGCTCTGCATGTAAGGGTGGTGTGAGCCGGGAATTGGGTCTACTCTAGCGTTCAG
TAAGGTGATATAAAGCTCTGTAGAATTCACTGGCCGTCGTTTTACAACGTCGTGACTGGGAAAACCCTGG
CGTTACCCAACTTAATCGCCTTGCAGCACATCCCCCTTTCGCCAGCTGGCGTAATAGCGAAGAGGCCCGC
ACCGATCGCCCTTCCCAACAGTTGCGCAGCCTGAATGGCGAATGGCGCCTGATGCGGTATTTTCTCCTTA
CGCATCTGTGCGGTATTTCACACCGCATATGGTGCACTCTCAGTACAATCTGCTCTGATGCCGCATAGTT
AAGCCAGCCCCGACACCCGCCAACACCCGCTGACGCGCCCTGACGGGCTTGTCTGCTCCCGGCATCCGCT
TACAGACAAGCTGTGACCGTCTCCGGGAGCTGCATGTGTCAGAGGTTTTCACCGTCATCACCGAAACGCG
CGA
